Addgene plasmid #44088: pTF278 (pFA6a-PSc-6xGly-2xStrep-KanMX)
Purpose: (Empty Backbone)
Depositing lab: Tim Formosa. Depositing organization: University of Utah.
Backbone
  Vector backbone: pFA6a-6xGLY-3xFLAG-kanMX6 (Addgene plasmid # 20754)
  Backbone manufacturer: Mark Hochstrasser lab (Yale Univeristy, New Haven, CT) (PMID: 19243080)
  Backbone size (bp): 4255
  Modifications to backbone: 6xGly/3xFlag replaced with PSc/6xGly/2xStrep
  Vector type: PCR-based yeast C-terminal tagging
  Selectable markers: G418
  Tag / fusion protein: PreScission protease site (C terminal on backbone); 6xGly linker (C terminal on backbone); 2xStrep tag (C terminal on backbone); ADH1 transcription terminator (C terminal on backbone); KanMX casette (C terminal on backbone)
Growth in bacteria
  Bacterial resistance: Ampicillin, 100 μg/mL
  Growth temperature: 37°C
  Growth strain: DH5alpha
  Copy number: Unknown
Gene/Insert
  Cloning method: Ligation Independent Cloning
  Sequencing primers: 5′ Sp6; 3′ T7
Resource information
  A portion of this plasmid was derived from a plasmid made by: Backbone pFA6a-6xGLY-3xFLAG-kanMX6 from Mark Hochstrasser lab (Yale Univeristy, New Haven, CT) via Addgene (Plasmid no. 20754)
Terms and licenses: Academic/Nonprofit Terms; Industry Terms: Not Available to Industry
Depositor comments: The depositing lab has constructed and deposited here 36 plasmids that can be used to generate linear PCR products to fuse to the 3' end of an ORF in the yeast genome and add (TEV or PreScission protease site) - 6X Gly linker - (12X His, 2X Strep, 3X FLAG, Protein A, or V5) - ADH1 transcription terminator - (KanMX, HphMX, or His3MX). Six plasmids (Addgene plasmids 44062, 44068, 44074, 44080, 44086, and 44092) have no epitope/purification tag and so can be used to add an alternate tag by standard cloning into unique XhoI-KpnI-XbaI sites, if desired. The other 30 plasmids are all of the possible combinations of the protease site - tag - marker options listed above. After fusion, the modified protein can then be followed with the epitope or purified using the tag and released from the matrix with the protease site. The constructs were designed with one of two different protease sites to allow a complex with two different tags to be purified in two successive steps, using each protease to release the complex from each purification matrix. The schematic diagram (see attached above) represents the format of the constructs and shows the proper scheme for producing the desired PCR products (see also below). If only epitope tagging is needed, the upstream primer can be adjusted to skip the protease site (see example below). Construction: DS5421 (pFA6a-6xGLY-3XFLAG-HIS3MX6 (Addgene Plasmid #20753), DS5422 (pFA6a-6xGLY-3XFLAG-KanMX) (Addgene Plasmid #20754), or DS5423 (pFA6a-6xGLY-3XFLAG-HphMX) (Addgene Plasmid #20755) (corresponding to each selection marker) was digested with AscI and PacI to release 3XFlag and replace it with TEV or PreScision sites followed by 6xGly and an XhoI-KpnI-XbaI linker. Affinity tags were constructed by PCR or by annealing oligos to fit into the XhoI-XbaI gap. This includes 12xHis, 2xStrep II, 3xFLAG, PrtA (2 repeats as found in pBS1479), and V5. Each tag was inserted into each base vector, making 30 templates with all combinations of protease site, tag, and selectable marker. PCR amplification: These two primers (along with 50 nt of homology to the targets at the 5' ends) will amplify the desired product from any of the constructs (the reading frame for P1 is important – alternating codons bracketed). P1 5’-(homology)...[CGA]CGG[ATC]CCC[GGG]TTA[ATT]AAC-3’ P2 5’-(homology)...GATATCATCGATGAATTCGAGCTCGTTT-3’ If only epitope tagging is needed, the upstream primer can be adjusted to skip the protease site. As an example, for the V5-tag-containing constructs, usage of the following primer (5’-(homology)... GGTGGAGGCTCTAGAGGTAAGCCAATTCCA-3’) in place of P1 will omit the protease cleavage site and add only 3xGly and V5 (GGGSR-V5-Stop).
How to cite: pTF278 (pFA6a-PSc-6xGly-2xStrep-KanMX) was a gift from Tim Formosa (Addgene plasmid # 44088 ; http://n2t.net/addgene:44088 ; RRID:Addgene_44088)
