[The description below was written by a language model from this plasmid's Addgene catalogue record and pLannotate feature annotations shown in this document.]
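Description:
pTF278 (pFA6a-PSc-6xGly-2xStrep-KanMX) is a template plasmid of the pFA6a family used for PCR-based C-terminal tagging of genes at their chromosomal loci in budding yeast. It is not meant to replicate in yeast. In E. coli it is maintained through a ColE1/pUC-type origin and selected with ampicillin via the β-lactamase gene, and it carries no yeast origin or centromere in the annotated features. It was derived from pFA6a-6xGLY-3xFLAG-kanMX6 by replacing the 6xGly/3xFLAG segment with a new module, and the deposited sequence is 4,308 bp.

The functional cassette lies between the SP6 and T7 promoters, which serve as sequencing primer sites. It encodes a PreScission protease cleavage site, a six-glycine linker and a tandem (2x) Strep tag, followed by the ADH1 transcription terminator and the kanMX marker, which confers G418 resistance in yeast. The feature table annotates the terminator and kanMX but not the short protease-site, linker and tag region, which would fall in the unannotated stretch between the SP6 promoter and the terminator. Small rop, bom and lacI fragments are backbone remnants.

In use, the cassette is amplified with primers carrying about 50 nt of homology to the 3' end of a target ORF and its downstream region, and the linear product integrates by homologous recombination to fuse the tag in frame. The tagged protein can be detected or captured through the Strep tag and released from the matrix by PreScission cleavage. The plasmid belongs to a 36-member set combining TEV or PreScission sites, several tags and three markers. Using two different protease sites allows sequential two-step purification of complexes bearing two differently tagged subunits. An alternative upstream primer can omit the protease site when only epitope tagging is needed.
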