Features (pLannotate 1.2.2; 10 found; start..end, strand, type, name):
    199..303     -  promoter       AmpR promoter: bla
    398..433     +  CDS            rop (fragment): Rop protein, which maintains plasmids at low copy number; rop
    535..586     +  misc_feature   bom (fragment): basis of mobility region from pBR322
    649..667     +  promoter       SP6 promoter: promoter for bacteriophage SP6 RNA polymerase
    888..1075    +  terminator     ADH1 terminator: S. cerevisiae ADH1; transcription terminator for the S. cerevisiae alcohol dehydrogenase 1 (ADH1) gene
   1150..2506    +  gene           kanMX: yeast selectable marker conferring kanamycin resistance (Wach et al., 1994)
   2611..2629    -  promoter       T7 promoter: promoter for bacteriophage T7 RNA polymerase
   2651..2704    -  CDS            lacI (fragment): lac repressor; lacI; The lac repressor binds to the lac operator to inhibit transcription in E. coli. This inhibition can be relieved by adding lactose or isopropyl-β-D-thiogalactopyranoside (IPTG).
   2887..3475    -  rep_origin     ori: high-copy-number ColE1/pMB1/pBR322/pUC origin of replication
   3646..198     -  CDS            AmpR (across the origin): β-lactamase; bla; confers resistance to ampicillin, carbenicillin, and related antibiotics
>Addgene plasmid #44088 | pTF278 (pFA6a-PSc-6xGly-2xStrep-KanMX) | depositor full sequence | sequence record 61682 | pTF278 (pFA6a-PSc-6xGly-2xStrep-KanMX) sequence 4308 bps
CATTGGAAAACGTTCTTCGGGGCGAAAACTCTCAAGGATCTTACCGCTGTTGAGATCCAGTTCGATGTAA
CCCACTCGTGCACCCAACTGATCTTCAGCATCTTTTACTTTCACCAGCGTTTCTGGGTGAGCAAAAACAG
GAAGGCAAAATGCCGCAAAAAAGGGAATAAGGGCGACACGGAAATGTTGAATACTCATACTCTTCCTTTT
TCAATATTATTGAAGCATTTATCAGGGTTATTGTCTCATGAGCGGATACATATTTGAATGTATTTAGAAA
AATAAACAAATAGGGGTTCCGCGCACATTTCCCCGAAAAGTGCCACCTGACGTCTAAGAAACCATTATTA
TCATGACATTAACCTATAAAAATAGGCGTATCACGAGGCCCTTTCGTCTCGCGCGTTTCGGTGATGACGG
TGAAAACCTCTGACACATGCAGCTCCCGGAGACGGTCACAGCTTGTCTGTAAGCGGATGCCGGGAGCAGA
CAAGCCCGTCAGGGCGCGTCAGCGGGTGTTGGCGGGTGTCGGGGCTGGCTTAACTATGCGGCATCAGAGC
AGATTGTACTGAGAGTGCACCATATGGACATATTGTCGTTAGAACGCGGCTACAATTAATACATAACCTT
ATGTATCATACACATACGATTTAGGTGACACTATAGAACGCGGCCGCCAGCTGAAGCTTCGTACGCTGCA
GGTCGACGGATCCCCGGGTTAATTAACTTGGAAGTATTGTTCCAAGGTCCAGGTGGAGGCGGTGGAGGCT
CTAGATGGTCTCACCCACAGTTCGAGAAGGGTGGAGGCTCTGGCGGTGGATCCGGAGGCGGTTCATGGTC
TCACCCACAGTTCGAGAAGTGACTCGAGGCGCGCCACTTCTAAATAAGCGAATTTCTTATGATTTATGAT
TTTTATTATTAAATAAGTTATAAAAAAAATAAGTGTATACAAATTTTAAAGTGACTCTTAGGTTTTAAAA
CGAAAATTCTTATTCTTGAGTAACTCTTTCCTGTAGGTCAGGTTGCTTTCTCAGGTATAGTATGAGGTCG
CTCTTATTGACCACACCTCTACCGGCAGATCCGCTAGGGATAACAGGGTAATATAGATCTGTTTAGCTTG
CCTCGTCCCCGCCGGGTCACCCGGCCAGCGACATGGAGGCCCAGAATACCCTCCTTGACAGTCTTGACGT
GCGCAGCTCAGGGGCATGATGTGACTGTCGCCCGTACATTTAGCCCATACATCCCCATGTATAATCATTT
GCATCCATACATTTTGATGGCCGCACGGCGCGAAGCAAAAATTACGGCTCCTCGCTGCAGACCTGCGAGC
AGGGAAACGCTCCCCTCACAGACGCGTTGAATTGTCCCCACGCCGCGCCCCTGTAGAGAAATATAAAAGG
TTAGGATTTGCCACTGAGGTTCTTCTTTCATATACTTCCTTTTAAAATCTTGCTAGGATACAGTTCTCAC
ATCACATCCGAACATAAACAACCATGGGTAAGGAAAAGACTCACGTTTCGAGGCCGCGATTAAATTCCAA
CATGGATGCTGATTTATATGGGTATAAATGGGCTCGCGATAATGTCGGGCAATCAGGTGCGACAATCTAT
CGATTGTATGGGAAGCCCGATGCGCCAGAGTTGTTTCTGAAACATGGCAAAGGTAGCGTTGCCAATGATG
TTACAGATGAGATGGTCAGACTAAACTGGCTGACGGAATTTATGCCTCTTCCGACCATCAAGCATTTTAT
CCGTACTCCTGATGATGCATGGTTACTCACCACTGCGATCCCCGGCAAAACAGCATTCCAGGTATTAGAA
GAATATCCTGATTCAGGTGAAAATATTGTTGATGCGCTGGCAGTGTTCCTGCGCCGGTTGCATTCGATTC
CTGTTTGTAATTGTCCTTTTAACAGCGATCGCGTATTTCGTCTCGCTCAGGCGCAATCACGAATGAATAA
CGGTTTGGTTGATGCGAGTGATTTTGATGACGAGCGTAATGGCTGGCCTGTTGAACAAGTCTGGAAAGAA
ATGCATAAGCTTTTGCCATTCTCACCGGATTCAGTCGTCACTCATGGTGATTTCTCACTTGATAACCTTA
TTTTTGACGAGGGGAAATTAATAGGTTGTATTGATGTTGGACGAGTCGGAATCGCAGACCGATACCAGGA
TCTTGCCATCCTATGGAACTGCCTCGGTGAGTTTTCTCCTTCATTACAGAAACGGCTTTTTCAAAAATAT
GGTATTGATAATCCTGATATGAATAAATTGCAGTTTCATTTGATGCTCGATGAGTTTTTCTAATCAGTAC
TGACAATAAAAAGATTCTTGTTTTCAAGAACTTGTCATTTGTATAGTTTTTTTATATTGTAGTTGTTCTA
TTTTAATCAAATGTTAGCGTGATTTATATTTTTTTTCGCCTCGACATCATCTGCCCAGATGCGAAGTTAA
GTGCGCAGAAAGTAATATCATGCGTCAATCGTATGTGAATGCTGGTCGCTATACTGCTGTCGATTCGATA
CTAACGCCGCCATCCAGTTTAAACGAGCTCGAATTCATCGATGATATCAGATCCACTAGTGGCCTATGCG
GCCGCGGATCTGCCGGTCTCCCTATAGTGAGTCGTATTAATTTCGATAAGCCAGGTTAACCTGCATTAAT
GAATCGGCCAACGCGCGGGGAGAGGCGGTTTGCGTATTGGGCGCTCTTCCGCTTCCTCGCTCACTGACTC
GCTGCGCTCGGTCGTTCGGCTGCGGCGAGCGGTATCAGCTCACTCAAAGGCGGTAATACGGTTATCCACA
GAATCAGGGGATAACGCAGGAAAGAACATGTGAGCAAAAGGCCAGCAAAAGGCCAGGAACCGTAAAAAGG
CCGCGTTGCTGGCGTTTTTCCATAGGCTCCGCCCCCCTGACGAGCATCACAAAAATCGACGCTCAAGTCA
GAGGTGGCGAAACCCGACAGGACTATAAAGATACCAGGCGTTTCCCCCTGGAAGCTCCCTCGTGCGCTCT
CCTGTTCCGACCCTGCCGCTTACCGGATACCTGTCCGCCTTTCTCCCTTCGGGAAGCGTGGCGCTTTCTC
AATGCTCACGCTGTAGGTATCTCAGTTCGGTGTAGGTCGTTCGCTCCAAGCTGGGCTGTGTGCACGAACC
CCCCGTTCAGCCCGACCGCTGCGCCTTATCCGGTAACTATCGTCTTGAGTCCAACCCGGTAAGACACGAC
TTATCGCCACTGGCAGCAGCCACTGGTAACAGGATTAGCAGAGCGAGGTATGTAGGCGGTGCTACAGAGT
TCTTGAAGTGGTGGCCTAACTACGGCTACACTAGAAGGACAGTATTTGGTATCTGCGCTCTGCTGAAGCC
AGTTACCTTCGGAAAAAGAGTTGGTAGCTCTTGATCCGGCAAACAAACCACCGCTGGTAGCGGTGGTTTT
TTTGTTTGCAAGCAGCAGATTACGCGCAGAAAAAAAGGATCTCAAGAAGATCCTTTGATCTTTTCTACGG
GGTCTGACGCTCAGTGGAACGAAAACTCACGTTAAGGGATTTTGGTCATGAGATTATCAAAAAGGATCTT
CACCTAGATCCTTTTAAATTAAAAATGAAGTTTTAAATCAATCTAAAGTATATATGAGTAAACTTGGTCT
GACAGTTACCAATGCTTAATCAGTGAGGCACCTATCTCAGCGATCTGTCTATTTCGTTCATCCATAGTTG
CCTGACTCCCCGTCGTGTAGATAACTACGATACGGGAGGGCTTACCATCTGGCCCCAGTGCTGCAATGAT
ACCGCGAGACCCACGCTCACCGGCTCCAGATTTATCAGCAATAAACCAGCCAGCCGGAAGGGCCGAGCGC
AGAAGTGGTCCTGCAACTTTATCCGCCTCCATCCAGTCTATTAATTGTTGCCGGGAAGCTAGAGTAAGTA
GTTCGCCAGTTAATAGTTTGCGCAACGTTGTTGCCATTGCTACAGGCATCGTGGTGTCACGCTCGTCGTT
TGGTATGGCTTCATTCAGCTCCGGTTCCCAACGATCAAGGCGAGTTACATGATCCCCCATGTTGTGCAAA
AAAGCGGTTAGCTCCTTCGGTCCTCCGATCGTTGTCAGAAGTAAGTTGGCCGCAGTGTTATCACTCATGG
TTATGGCAGCACTGCATAATTCTCTTACTGTCATGCCATCCGTAAGATGCTTTTCTGTGACTGGTGAGTA
CTCAACCAAGTCATTCTGAGAATAGTGTATGCGGCGACCGAGTTGCTCTTGCCCGGCGTCAATACGGGAT
AATACCGCGCCACATAGCAGAACTTTAAAAGTGCTCAT
