>Addgene plasmid #44088 | pTF278 (pFA6a-PSc-6xGly-2xStrep-KanMX) | addgene partial sequence | sequence record 62066 | Sp6 5'-ATTTAGGTGACACTATAG-3'
GCTGCAGGTCGACGGATCCCCGGGTTAATTAACTTGGAAGTATTGTTCCAAGGTCCAGGTGGAGGCGGTG
GAGGCTCTAGATGGTCTCACCCACAGTTCGAGAAGGGTGGAGGCTCTGGCGGTGGATCCGGAGGCGGTTC
ATGGTCTCACCCACAGTTCGAGAAGTGACTCGAGGCGCGCCACTTCTAAATAAGCGAATTTCTTATGATT
TATGATTTTTATTATTAAATAAGTTATAAAAAAAATAAGTGTATACAAATTTTAAAGTGACTCTTAGGTT
TTAAAACGAAAATTCTTATTCTTGAGTAACTCTTTCCTGTAGGTCAGGTTGCTTTCTCAGGTATAGTATG
AGGTCGCTCTTATTGACCACACCTCTACCGGCAGATCCGCTAGGGATAACAGGGTAATATAGATCTGTTT
AGCTTGCCTCGTCCCCGCCGGGTCACCCGGCCAGCGACATGGAGGCCCAGAATACCCTCCTTGACAGTCT
TGACGTGCGCAGCTCAGGGGCATGATGTGACTGTCGCCCGTACATTTAGCCCATACATCCCCATGTATAA
TCATTTGCATCCATACATTTTGATGGCCGCACGGCGCGAAGCAAAAATTACGGCTCCTCGCTGCAGACCT
GCGAGCAGGGAAACGCTCCCCTCACAGACGCGTTGAATTGTCCCCACGCCGCGCCCCTGTAGAGAAATAT
AAAAGGTTAGGATTTGCCACTGAGGTTCTTCTTTCATATACTTCCTTTTAAAATCTTGCTAGGATACAGT
TCTCACATCACATCCGAACATAAACAACCATGGGTAAGGAAAAGACTCACGTTTCGAGGCCGCGATTAAA
TTCCAACATGGATGCTGATTTATATGGGTATAAATGGGCTCGCGATAATGTCGGGCAATCAGGTGCGACA
ATCTATCGATTG
